>Addgene plasmid #30183 | pET GFP domain 11 LIC cloning vector (GFP C-11) | depositor full sequence | sequence record 13871 | Author sequence
GTTCAACAGGCCAGCCATTACGCTCGTCATCAAAATCACTCGCATCAACCAAACCGTTATTCATTCGTGA
TTGCGCCTGAGCGAGACGAAATACGCGATCGCTGTTAAAAGGACAATTACAAACAGGAATCGAATGCAAC
CGGCGCAGGAACACTGCCAGCGCATCAACAATGTTTTCACCTGAATCAGGATATTCTTCTAATACCTGGA
ATGCTGTTTTCCCGGGGATCGCAGTGGTGAGTAACCATGCATCATCAGGAGTACGGATAAAATGCTTGAT
GGTCGGAAGAGGCATAAATTCCGTCAGCCAGTTTAGTCTGACCATCTCATCTGTAACATCATTGGCAACG
CTACCTTTGCCATGTTTCAGAAACAACTCTGGCGCATCGGGCTTCCCATACAATCGATAGATTGTCGCAC
CTGATTGCCCGACATTATCGCGAGCCCATTTATACCCATATAAATCAGCATCCATGTTGGAATTTAATCG
CGGCCTAGAGCAAGACGTTTCCCGTTGAATATGGCTCATAACACCCCTTGTATTACTGTTTATGTAAGCA
GACAGTTTTATTGTTCATGACCAAAATCCCTTAACGTGAGTTTTCGTTCCACTGAGCGTCAGACCCCGTA
GAAAAGATCAAAGGATCTTCTTGAGATCCTTTTTTTCTGCGCGTAATCTGCTGCTTGCAAACAAAAAAAC
CACCGCTACCAGCGGTGGTTTGTTTGCCGGATCAAGAGCTACCAACTCTTTTTCCGAAGGTAACTGGCTT
CAGCAGAGCGCAGATACCAAATACTGTCCTTCTAGTGTAGCCGTAGTTAGGCCACCACTTCAAGAACTCT
GTAGCACCGCCTACATACCTCGCTCTGCTAATCCTGTTACCAGTGGCTGCTGCCAGTGGCGATAAGTCGT
GTCTTACCGGGTTGGACTCAAGACGATAGTTACCGGATAAGGCGCAGCGGTCGGGCTGAACGGGGGGTTC
GTGCACACAGCCCAGCTTGGAGCGAACGACCTACACCGAACTGAGATACCTACAGCGTGAGCTATGAGAA
AGCGCCACGCTTCCCGAAGGGAGAAAGGCGGACAGGTATCCGGTAAGCGGCAGGGTCGGAACAGGAGAGC
GCACGAGGGAGCTTCCAGGGGGAAACGCCTGGTATCTTTATAGTCCTGTCGGGTTTCGCCACCTCTGACT
TGAGCGTCGATTTTTGTGATGCTCGTCAGGGGGGCGGAGCCTATGGAAAAACGCCAGCAACGCGGCCTTT
TTACGGTTCCTGGCCTTTTGCTGGCCTTTTGCTCACATGTTCTTTCCTGCGTTATCCCCTGATTCTGTGG
ATAACCGTATTACCGCCTTTGAGTGAGCTGATACCGCTCGCCGCAGCCGAACGACCGAGCGCAGCGAGTC
AGTGAGCGAGGAAGCGGAAGAGCGCCTGATGCGGTATTTTCTCCTTACGCATCTGTGCGGTATTTCACAC
CGCATATATGGTGCACTCTCAGTACAATCTGCTCTGATGCCGCATAGTTAAGCCAGTATACACTCCGCTA
TCGCTACGTGACTGGGTCATGGCTGCGCCCCGACACCCGCCAACACCCGCTGACGCGCCCTGACGGGCTT
GTCTGCTCCCGGCATCCGCTTACAGACAAGCTGTGACCGTCTCCGGGAGCTGCATGTGTCAGAGGTTTTC
ACCGTCATCACCGAAACGCGCGAGGCAGCTGCGGTAAAGCTCATCAGCGTGGTCGTGAAGCGATTCACAG
ATGTCTGCCTGTTCATCCGCGTCCAGCTCGTTGAGTTTCTCCAGAAGCGTTAATGTCTGGCTTCTGATAA
AGCGGGCCATGTTAAGGGCGGTTTTTTCCTGTTTGGTCACTGATGCCTCCGTGTAAGGGGGATTTCTGTT
CATGGGGGTAATGATACCGATGAAACGAGAGAGGATGCTCACGATACGGGTTACTGATGATGAACATGCC
CGGTTACTGGAACGTTGTGAGGGTAAACAACTGGCGGTATGGATGCGGCGGGACCAGAGAAAAATCACTC
AGGGTCAATGCCAGCGCTTCGTTAATACAGATGTAGGTGTTCCACAGGGTAGCCAGCAGCATCCTGCGAT
GCAGATCCGGAACATAATGGTGCAGGGCGCTGACTTCCGCGTTTCCAGACTTTACGAAACACGGAAACCG
AAGACCATTCATGTTGTTGCTCAGGTCGCAGACGTTTTGCAGCAGCAGTCGCTTCACGTTCGCTCGCGTA
TCGGTGATTCATTCTGCTAACCAGTAAGGCAACCCCGCCAGCCTAGCCGGGTCCTCAACGACAGGAGCAC
GATCATGCGCACCCGTGGGGCCGCCATGCCGGCGATAATGGCCTGCTTCTCGCCGAAACGTTTGGTGGCG
GGACCAGTGACGAAGGCTTGAGCGAGGGCGTGCAAGATTCCGAATACCGCAAGCGACAGGCCGATCATCG
TCGCGCTCCAGCGAAAGCGGTCCTCGCCGAAAATGACCCAGAGCGCTGCCGGCACCTGTCCTACGAGTTG
CATGATAAAGAAGACAGTCATAAGTGCGGCGACGATAGTCATGCCCCGCGCCCACCGGAAGGAGCTGACT
GGGTTGAAGGCTCTCAAGGGCATCGGTCGAGATCCCGGTGCCTAATGAGTGAGCTAACTTACATTAATTG
CGTTGCGCTCACTGCCCGCTTTCCAGTCGGGAAACCTGTCGTGCCAGCTGCATTAATGAATCGGCCAACG
CGCGGGGAGAGGCGGTTTGCGTATTGGGCGCCAGGGTGGTTTTTCTTTTCACCAGTGAGACGGGCAACAG
CTGATTGCCCTTCACCGCCTGGCCCTGAGAGAGTTGCAGCAAGCGGTCCACGCTGGTTTGCCCCAGCAGG
CGAAAATCCTGTTTGATGGTGGTTAACGGCGGGATATAACATGAGCTGTCTTCGGTATCGTCGTATCCCA
CTACCGAGATATCCGCACCAACGCGCAGCCCGGACTCGGTAATGGCGCGCATTGCGCCCAGCGCCATCTG
ATCGTTGGCAACCAGCATCGCAGTGGGAACGATGCCCTCATTCAGCATTTGCATGGTTTGTTGAAAACCG
GACATGGCACTCCAGTCGCCTTCCCGTTCCGCTATCGGCTGAATTTGATTGCGAGTGAGATATTTATGCC
AGCCAGCCAGACGCAGACGCGCCGAGACAGAACTTAATGGGCCCGCTAACAGCGCGATTTGCTGGTGACC
CAATGCGACCAGATGCTCCACGCCCAGTCGCGTACCGTCTTCATGGGAGAAAATAATACTGTTGATGGGT
GTCTGGTCAGAGACATCAAGAAATAACGCCGGAACATTAGTGCAGGCAGCTTCCACAGCAATGGCATCCT
GGTCATCCAGCGGATAGTTAATGATCAGCCCACTGACGCGTTGCGCGAGAAGATTGTGCACCGCCGCTTT
ACAGGCTTCGACGCCGCTTCGTTCTACCATCGACACCACCACGCTGGCACCCAGTTGATCGGCGCGAGAT
TTAATCGCCGCGACAATTTGCGACGGCGCGTGCAGGGCCAGACTGGAGGTGGCAACGCCAATCAGCAACG
ACTGTTTGCCCGCCAGTTGTTGTGCCACGCGGTTGGGAATGTAATTCAGCTCCGCCATCGCCGCTTCCAC
TTTTTCCCGCGTTTTCGCAGAAACGTGGCTGGCCTGGTTCACCACGCGGGAAACGGTCTGATAAGAGACA
CCGGCATACTCTGCGACATCGTATAACGTTACTGGTTTCACATTCACCACCCTGAATTGACTCTCTTCCG
GGCGCTATCATGCCATACCGCGAAAGGTTTTGCGCCATTCGATGGTGTCCGGGATCTCGACGCTCTCCCT
TATGCGACTCCTGCATTAGGAAGCAGCCCAGTAGTAGGTTGAGGCCGTTGAGCACCGCCGCCGCAAGGAA
TGGTGCATGCAAGGAGATGGCGCCCAACAGTCCCCCGGCCACGGGGCCTGCCACCATACCCACGCCGAAA
CAAGCGCTCATGAGCCCGAAGTGGCGAGCCCGATCTTCCCCATCGGTGATGTCGGCGATATAGGCGCCAG
CAACCGCACCTGTGGCGCCGGTGATGCCGGCCACGATGCGTCCGGCGTAGAGGATCGAGATCTCGATCCC
GCGAAATTAATACGACTCACTATAGGGGAATTGTGAGCGGATAACAATTCCCCTCTAGAAATAATTTTGT
TTAACTTTAAGAAGGAGATATACCATGGGAGGCCTGAACGATATTTTTGAAGCGCAGAAAATTGAATGGC
ATGAACACCATCACCATCACCATGAAAACCTGTACTTCCAATCCAATATTGGTAGTGGGAGCAACGGCAG
CAGCGGATCCCGCGATCACATGGTCCTGCACGAGTACGTGAACGCCGCCGGGATCACTTAGTAAGCGGCC
GCACTCGAGCACCACCACCACCACCACTGAGATCCGGCTGCTAACAAAGCCCGAAAGGAAGCTGAGTTGG
CTGCTGCCACCGCTGAGCAATAACTAGCATAACCCCTTGGGGCCTCTAAACGGGTCTTGAGGGGTTTTTT
GCTGAAAGGAGGAACTATATCCGGATTGGCGAATGGG
[124 nt withheld, positions 4588-4711]
C
[91 nt withheld, positions 4713-4803]
A
[49 nt withheld, positions 4805-4853]
CCTTTGACGTTGGAGTCCACGTTCTTT
[37 nt withheld, positions 4881-4917]
ACCCTATCTCGGTCTATTCTTTTGATTTATAAGGGATTTTGCCGATTTCGGCCTATTGGTTAAAAAATGA
GCTGATTTAACAAAAATTTAACGCGAATTTTAACAAACTAGTAACGTTTACAATTTCAGGTGGCACTTTT
CGGGGAAATGTGCGCGGAACCCCTATTTGTTTATTTTTCTAAATACATTCAAATATGTATCCGCTCATGA
ATTAATTCTTAGAAAAACTCATCGAGCATCAAATGAAACTGCAATTTATTCATATCAGGATTATCAATAC
CATATTTTTGAAAAAGCCGTTTCTGTAATGAAGGAGAAAACTCACCGAGGCAGTTCCATAGGATGGCAAG
ATCCTGGTATCGGTCTGCGATTCCGACTCGTCCAACATCAATACAACCTATTAATTTCCCCTCGTCAAAA
ATAAGGTTATCAAGTGAGAAATCACCATGAGTGACGACTGAATCCGGTGAGAATGGCAAAAGTTTATGCA
TTTCTTTCCAGACTT
Features (pLannotate 1.2.2; 20 found; start..end, strand, type, name):
    651..1239    +  rep_origin     ori: high-copy-number ColE1/pMB1/pBR322/pUC origin of replication
   1425..1567    -  misc_feature   bom: basis of mobility region from pBR322
   1669..1860    -  CDS            rop: Rop protein, which maintains plasmids at low copy number; rop
   1877..2257    +  CDS            YPB1_ECOLX: Protein predicted: Swiss-Prot protein existence level 4. From Escherichia coli.
   2329..2620    -  CDS            TcR (fragment): tetracycline efflux protein; tet; confers resistance to tetracycline
   2635..2656    -  protein_bind   CAP binding site: CAP binding activates transcription in the presence of cAMP. E. coli catabolite activator protein
   2669..3751    -  CDS            lacI: lac repressor; lacI; The lac repressor binds to the lac operator to inhibit transcription in E. coli. This inhibition can be relieved by adding lactose or isopropyl-β-D-thiogalactopyranoside (IPTG).
   3752..3829    -  promoter       lacI promoter: lacI
   3837..4116    -  CDS            TcR (fragment): tetracycline efflux protein; tet; confers resistance to tetracycline
   4138..4156    +  promoter       T7 promoter: promoter for bacteriophage T7 RNA polymerase
   4157..4181    +  protein_bind   lac operator: The lac repressor binds to the lac operator to inhibit transcription in E. coli. This inhibition can be relieved by adding lactose or isopropyl-β-D-thiogalactopyranoside (IPTG). lac repressor encoded by lacI
   4196..4218    +  RBS            RBS: efficient ribosome binding site from bacteriophage T7 gene 10 (Olins and Rangwala, 1989)
   4276..4293    +  CDS            6xHis: 6xHis affinity tag
   4294..4310    +  CDS            TEV site (fragment): tobacco etch virus (TEV) protease recognition and cleavage site
   4420..4437    +  CDS            9xHis (fragment): 9xHis affinity tag
   4447..4496    +  CDS            SET1 (fragment): solubility-enhancement tag derived from T7 phage gene 10B
   4504..4551    +  terminator     T7 terminator: transcription terminator for bacteriophage T7 RNA polymerase
   4588..5016    +  rep_origin     f1 ori (sequence partly withheld): f1 bacteriophage origin of replication; arrow indicates direction of (+) strand synthesis
   5070..5127    +  promoter       AmpR promoter (fragment): bla
   5136..529     -  CDS            KanR (across the origin): aminoglycoside phosphotransferase; aph(3')-Ia; confers resistance to kanamycin in bacteria or G418 (Geneticin®) in eukaryotes
