[The description below was written by a language model from this plasmid's Addgene catalogue record and pLannotate feature annotations shown in this document.]
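Description:
pET GFP domain 11 LIC cloning vector (GFP C-11) is an empty 5,422 bp pET-family bacterial expression backbone designed for ligation-independent cloning of a gene of interest. It replicates in E. coli from a ColE1/pBR322-type origin accompanied by the bom region and the rop gene, consistent with its catalogued low copy number, and it is selected with kanamycin through an aminoglycoside phosphotransferase gene. An f1 origin is also present. Short tetracycline-resistance fragments flanking the lacI region appear to be non-functional remnants of the pBR322 ancestry.

Expression is driven by a T7 promoter controlled by an adjacent lac operator, with a T7 gene 10 ribosome binding site upstream and a T7 terminator downstream. The plasmid carries its own lacI gene and promoter, so transcription is repressed until IPTG induction in a host that supplies T7 RNA polymerase. According to the record, an inserted open reading frame acquires an N-terminal AviTag for biotinylation, a 6xHis tag and a TEV protease cleavage site, plus a short C-terminal GFP domain 11 tag. The automated annotation detects the 6xHis and a partial TEV site but not the AviTag or GFP11 segment. It also reports a downstream His fragment and a gene 10-derived fragment before the terminator, which are probably pET backbone remnants. The insert is amplified without a stop codon and annealed into the linearised LIC site, which is destroyed during cloning.

The vector is intended for split-GFP complementation: the purified tagged protein is mixed with a GFP domains 1–10 "biosensor" fragment and fluorescence develops. This is useful when fusion to full-length GFP would interfere with the protein's function.
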