Addgene plasmid #30183: pET GFP domain 11 LIC cloning vector (GFP C-11)
Purpose: (Empty Backbone)
Depositing lab: Scott Gradia. Depositing organization: University of California, Berkeley.
Backbone
  Vector backbone: pET
  Backbone size (bp): 5422
  Vector type: Bacterial Expression
  Tag / fusion protein: GFP domain 11 (C terminal on backbone); AviTag (biotin) (N terminal on backbone); 6xHis (N terminal on backbone); TEV cleavage site (N terminal on backbone)
Growth in bacteria
  Bacterial resistance: Kanamycin, 50 μg/mL
  Growth temperature: 37°C
  Growth strain: DH5alpha
  Copy number: Low Copy
Gene/Insert
  Gene/Insert name: None
  Tag / fusion protein: GFP domain 11 (C terminal on backbone); Biotin-H6-TEV recognition (N terminal on backbone)
  Cloning method: Restriction Enzyme; 5′ cloning site LIC site vGFP (destroyed during cloning); 3′ cloning site LIC site vGFP (destroyed during cloning)
  Sequencing primers: 5′ T7 forward; 3′ T7 reverse
Terms and licenses: Academic/Nonprofit Terms; Industry Terms: Not Available to Industry
Depositor comments: This plasmid is an empty vector. Your gene can be inserted with a LIC cloning protocol. This vector adds a short GFP domain 11 tag to the C-terminus of your protein. After expression and purification, your protein can be mixed with a "biosensor" molecule (GFP domains 1-10), and fluorescence will develop. This technique can be useful if directly fusing the entire GFP molecule interferes with the function of your protein. To clone into this vector, add LIC tags to the 5' end of your PCR primers. Forward - 5' TACTTCCAATCCAATGCA3' Reverse - 5' CTCCCACTACCAATGCC 3' Do NOT include a stop codon with your reverse primer. Linearize the plasmid with SspI, then gel purify. When digesting the DNA with T4 polymerase, use dCTP for the insert and dGTP for your linearized vector. More information on this vector can be found through http://qb3.berkeley.edu/qb3/macrolab/
How to cite: pET GFP domain 11 LIC cloning vector (GFP C-11) was a gift from Scott Gradia (Addgene plasmid # 30183 ; http://n2t.net/addgene:30183 ; RRID:Addgene_30183)
