>Addgene plasmid #30183 | pET GFP domain 11 LIC cloning vector (GFP C-11) | addgene partial sequence | sequence record 35254 | 30183 with pBRrevBam
GGCCACGATGCGTCCGGCGTAGAGGATCGAGATCTCGATCCCGCGAAATTAATACGACTCACTATAGGGG
AATTGTGAGCGGATAACAATTCCCCTCTAGAAATAATTTTGTTTAACTTTAAGAAGGAGATATACCATGG
GAGGCCTGAACGATATTTTTGAAGCGCAGAAAATTGAATGGCATGAACACCATCACCATCACCATGAAAA
CCTGTACTTCCAATCCAATATTGGTAGTGGGAGCAACGGCAGCAGCGGATCCCGCGATCACATGGTCCTG
CACGAGTACGTGAACGCCGCCGGGATCACTTAGTAAGCGGCCGCACTCGAGCACCACCACCACCACCACT
GAGATCCGGCTGCTAACAAAGCCCGAAAGGAAGCTGAGTTGGCTGCTGCCACCGCTGAGCAATAACTAGC
ATAACCCCTTGGGGCCTCTAAACGGGTCTTGAGGGGTTTTTTGCTGAAAGGAGGAACTATATCCGGATTG
GCGAATGGG
[124 nt withheld, positions 500-623]
C
[91 nt withheld, positions 625-715]
A
[49 nt withheld, positions 717-765]
CCTTTGACGTTGGAGTCCACGTTCTTT
